>Addgene plasmid #179204 | pJH2157 | addgene full sequence | sequence record 354909 | Addgene NGS Result
GCTGTAAGTTTAAACATGATCTTACTAACTAACTATTCTCATTTAAATTTTCAGAGCTTAAAAATGGCTG
AAATCACTCACAACGATGGATACGCTAACAACTTGGAAATGAAATAAGCTTGGGCTGCAGCATGCGGCCG
CATTCTTGGAATTTCGCGTTTTCCATTTTCCGTTGTTTTTTCATTTTATAAAAGTTTCAGCACCTACATT
TTTCAATATTTCTTCAATGGAGAATAAATCAGTTGAATCAGTTGAAAAACAAAGTCAGAGCTGTGGAAGT
CGAAATTTAAGAGCTTTTTTTTTAATTTTTTATAGTTGTTGTAAAGCTTATTAGTATACCGCACCTACTG
TTAATATGAACCATCAAATGTTACTCTTCCTTTTTCATTAAAAAAAACTTTCAGTTTGCCCCGCCGGTGC
GATTCCTTATAAGATGCCACAAGTTTTGTTATGCGACCCGACAATTGTTAATATCCGTCCATACGACTAT
AAGGTTTGGTTTTATTCGCATTTTATTGTTTTGTTTTTGGATCAACTCTATCAAAAAAACAATATTCGTT
CATGATACTAATGACTAATGAGTTTTCAGTGCGTTGAAGCAGCAAACGGACAATATCTTCCTGCCGATGG
CCGATCTCTTTGCTGCAAGACCACCACTCTGTACTCGTTTGCCTCGGTTTTTGGAGAGGCTAAAATAAGC
CCTCGGCTAGTGCCAAATCCCCCTCTTTCAGCGATCGAATATGTGCGTCGGTATTTTTTGTTCCTCTTAT
TTTTTGTCTTAGACATCAACGCCGCCGCCGTAAAACAGAAGACATGTTTCCGTACTTCCAGGTCACTTTG
AACGTTCACACATCCGCCAAAGAGCACTCACCGGAAATTAGAACTGGAGATCATTTTGTGCTGACACCAT
ACAAACTCTACGAGCCGGCATATTTGAAAAAAATCAAACTGTTCACAGACTTTGGTCATGGCTCATTTGT
GCATGTTATACTTTTTGGTAAATCTATTGAACATGTTCGGAGTGTTCATGCGAGCGTAACTAAGTTTTGA
GAAAAAAAGAATGAGAGAATAACTAGGGCTTTTGTCTTTTTTTGTGAATATCTGGTTATGTTTGAAGATC
CAATGTCAACAACTGAAACAATGCAACTTTATTATGACCGACCAACATCCAATGGGAAAACTATCAATTT
AGATGAGCCAATTCCAGACGGAGGTTTCAATAATTAAAAAAAAATTAAGAATAATCAAATAACATGCGCT
TTTCAGGATTCATTTCTAAGAAAATATTCAATGCGGCTCCAATTACACAAATAGAAAACCCATCACGTCC
GGGTCCAATAAAAGAATGTGAGAACTTTCTTCTTGAAAAATGAACATATTGAATTGCACCAAACGCAAAC
AAGAAACTCTAAATTTCAGATCGAAAATTGTGGATTGTGCTCATTTTCAAGACCACAAGCCCGTTTGGTC
GAGTTTATATTCTTTCCACCAAGGATTTGCACAGCAAGTATAGATCAGTCACCGATTTTTTGAAATCCGA
CACAGGAAACATGCTAGGAACTCCTGTGGCTGGAACTTATTTTTATGTGAGTTTTGTTTTGAACCCTCAA
CTATAAAATTGTCGGCCCGTTTTGTTTTCAGCTCACCACCGACTGATTTTCATTTCAAAATTAATGCAGA
TTTCTACGTGTTCTTTTTCAAATAAATTTATATATTTTTTGTTCTCTCACAAAATAAATAATTTCGAGAG
TTAAGTGATCATTCTCAGACATATTCTATAATTGTCCGTCAGGAAACAGATAGAGGAACCTTTGATAAAT
AAATTATAAAAGGCCGACAGGGAAATGCTTCTCCCTCGACTCTGTTAGAAGCGAAGAGGCAATTTTTAAA
AATTTCCCATTTTTATGCGTTTTTCTGATTTCCAAAGTCACGCATCATTTACCAACCGCAACGATTCATA
AGGACGTAATGTTGATTTTCTGGACGATTTTTATATAGTTTTGATGTGAAATTCGCTTTATTTGTCTGAA
AGTGGAACAGATTTAGTGTGGATTTAACCGAAAAATGCAGATCTTTTAAAAATTTAAACCAGTGTTTTGT
TGCCTTATTTGCGAAAAAAAATTGTGATATTTCGAGTATTGCTGCAATTTGATTAGTAAAATGTTAGGAT
ATAAGTATTTAAAAAGTATAATTGGTTGAATTTTCTTTTTCATCACCGACTTCCAAAAATATAGAGATAC
TGAGTTTTCACCATTTTTTGAATGTAAATAAAAACATTTTGAACACTTGTGCTGGGATTCAATCCAAATA
CATTCACTGTCATTTAATATTATTATATATCAAAATAAAACGCATAACTTTTTCTGTTTTTTTTTAAATT
TTTTCAAAATGTAGGTTTGGTAAGTTAAGGTAAGGTTAGGCAATGTAGGTAAACACGAGATGATACTCCA
CGTTGAAAATTGTTTTCATAAATACAGTTTAGATTGAACTGAAGGATTTTATCGTCTAATAGAATATAAT
TTTTTAGTTCAAGATTTAGGATTTGTTTTCACTTTTTTTTAGATTCAAGACATATATCTCGCAAAATGAG
TTTTGTCTTTGAGCCATCTTGTCATCATAGCACATTGAATTTTGTTGTTCGCAAGACGGAATATATGTTC
CCAGCTGCAAATTTTGTGTCGGATATTTCTTCTTTAGCGAAAGGCGTTAAAAACCAAAAATAGTCGAAGC
GTTTGATATGTGTCCCGTTGGTTTTTCGTGTCCATCTATTCTGTTTCGAGTACACATGTTGCGACGCGGC
ACTGATGAAAAAGTGAAAGAGCTAGTGTCACACACAAACACTAAGTATGCTCATGTGAGTGTGTAGATAT
GTGTAGATGTATGTCCTGAAGGAATAAAAAGACTTTTTGAAGCTACATTTTTAAACAAAAAAAGACAGAA
ACATGAAGCACAACTCTCTATTCTGTCGAACGGCGTGTGCAACTCACGCACACCCAAAAATATGAAATAT
AACATTCGCACCAACAAAGCGCGAATATCAATGAATCTCGAGGGAACGATGGCTGCCTGCCGGCGCGTGT
TGCTCTTCTGTCATTGGGATAACTGGCGGGTCTGTTGGGTCCGTCCTTTAGACCATTTGACTACACTGCC
CTGCATATGTGTGAAACGTCGTCGTTGCTGTTGGGAGCTGTCTGTGTGTATGTGTGTGTGTGTGAGTATG
GAGCAGTAAAAAGCTGCCGATACGAGAAGCGTCGCCCCGGACGGACGGCGATGGCGCATCGCCAAATGTG
TCATTTTAGTTGTCTTCACGAACCAGAGGGCCCACGACGGACGGGCGGCCACGCCCACCTCAACCAGAAT
ATCCTTCCTTCTCCCACCCACCCTTGCGGACGCGCGGATGCGCTGAACAAAAAGGCGACGAAGAAGAAGA
AGAAGAAGCTGAACGAAGAAAAAAGCATCAAAAGAAGTGAAGCGGCTCTACCACCCCGACCACCTTCCTC
CACAGGAAGGACGCCGTTTTCATCCCGGGATTGGCCAAAGGACCCAAAGGTATGTTTCGAATGATACTAA
CATAACATAGAACATTTTCAGGAGGACCCTTGGCTAGCGTCGACGGATCCCATGGTGAGCAAGGGCGAGG
AGCTGTTCACCGGGGTGGTGCCCATCCTGGTCGAGCTGGACGGCGACGTAAACGGCCACAGGTTCAGCGT
GTCCGGCGAGGGCGAGGGCGATGCCACCTACGGCAAGCTGACCCTGAAGTTCATCTGCACCACCGGCAAG
CTGCCCGTGCCCTGGCCCACCCTCGTGACCACCCTGACCTGGGGCGTGCAGTGCTTCAGCCGCTACCCCG
ACCACATGAAGCAGCACGACTTCTTCAAGTCCGCCATGCCCGAAGGCTACGTCCAGGAGCGTACCATCTT
CTTCAAGGACGACGGCAACTACAAGACCCGCGCCGAGGTGAAGTTCGAGGGCGACACCCTGGTGAACCGC
ATCGAGCTGAAGGGCATCGACTTCAAGGAGGACGGCAACATCCTGGGGCACAAGCTGGAGTACAACTACA
TCAGCCACAACGTCTATATCACCGCCGACAAGCAGAAGAACGGCATCAAGGCCCACTTCAAGATCCGCCA
CAACATCGAGGACGGCAGCGTGCAGCTCGCCGACCACTACCAGCAGAACACCCCCATCGGCGACGGCCCC
GTGCTGCTGCCCGACAACCACTACCTGAGCACCCAGTCCGCCCTGAGCAAAGACCCCAACGAGAAGCGCG
ATCACATGGTCCTGCTGGAGTTCGTGACCGCCGCCCGCATGCATGACCAACTGACAGAAGAGCAGATTGC
AGAGTTCAAAGAAGCCTTCTCATTATTGGACAAGGATGGGGACGGCACCATCACCACAAAGCAGCTGGGC
ACCGCTCTGAGGTCGCTTGGACAAAACCCAACGGAAGCAGAATTGCAGGATATGATCAATGAAGTCGATG
CTGATGGCAATGGAACGATTTACTTTCCTCAATTTCTTACTATGATGGCTAGAAAAATGAAGGACACAGA
CAGCGAAGAGGAAATCCGAGAAGCATTCCGTGTTTTTGACAAGGATGGGAACGGCTACATCAGCGCTGCT
CAATTGCGTCACGTCATGACAAACCTCGGGGAGAAGTTAACAGATGAAGAAGTTGATGAAATGATAAGGG
AAGCAGATATCGATGGTGATGGCCAAGTAAACTATGAACAGTTTGTACAAATGATGACAGCAAAGGGGGG
GAAGAGGCGCTGGCAGAAAACAGGCCATGCTGTCCGAGCATTCGGAAGACTGAAGAAGATCTCCAGCTCC
GGGGCACTGGAGCTCATGGACGGCGGCGTGCAGCTCGCCGACCACTACCAGCAGAACACCCCCATCGGCG
ACGGCCCCGTGCTGCTGCCCGACAACCACTACCTGAGCTACCAGTCCGCCCTGAGCAAAGACCCCAACGA
GAAGCGCGATCACATGGTCCTGCTGGAGTTCGTGACCGCCGCCGGGATCACTCTCGGCATGGACGAGCTG
TACAAGGGTGGCAGCGGTGGCATGGTGAGCAAGGGCGAGGAGCTGTTCACCGGGGTGGTGCCCATCCTGG
TCGAGCTGGACGGCGACGTAAACGGCCACAAGTTCAGCGTGTCCGGCGAGGGCGAGGGCGATGCCACCTA
CGGCAAGCTGACCCTGAAGCTGATCTGCACCACCGGCAAGCTGCCCGTGCCCTGGCCCACCCTCGTGACC
ACCCTGGGCTACGGCCTGCAGTGCTTCGCCCGCTACCCCGACCACATGAAGCAGCACGACTTCTTCAAGT
CCGCCATGCCCGAAGGCTACGTCCAGGAGCGCACCATCTTCTTCAAGGACGACGGCAACTACAAGACCCG
CGCCGAGGTGAAGTTCGAGGGCGACACCCTGGTGAACCGCATCGAGCTGAAGGGCATCGACTTCAAGGAG
GACGGCAACATCCTGGGGCACAAGCTGGAGTACAACTACAACAGCCACAACGTCTATATCACCGCCGACA
AGCAGAAGAACGGCATCAAGGCCAACTTCAAGATCCGCCACAACATCGAGTAAGAATTCCAACTGAGCGC
CGGTCGCTACCATTACCAACTTGTCTGGTGTCAAAAATAATAGGGGCCGCTGTCATCAGAGTAAGTTTAA
ACTGAGTTCTACTAACTAACGAGTAATATTTAAATTTTCAGCATCTCGCGCCCGTGCCTCTGACTTCTAA
GTCCAATTACTCTTCAACATCCCTACATGCTCTTTCTCCCTGTGCTCCCACCCCCTATTTTTGTTATTAT
CAAAAAACTTCTCTTAATTTCTTTGTTTTTTAGCTTCTTTTAAGTCACCTCTAACAATGAAATTGTGTAG
ATTCAAAAATAGAATTAATTCGTAATAAAAAGTCGAAAAAAATTGTGCTCCCTCCCCCCATTAATAATAA
TTCTATCCCAAAATCTACACAATGTTCTGTGTACACTTCTTATGTTTTTTACTTCTGATAAATTTTTTTG
AAACATCATAGAAAAAACCGCACACAAAATACCTTATCATATGTTACGTTTCAGTTTATGACCGCAATTT
TTATTTCTTCGCACGTCTGGGCCTCTCATGACGTCAAATCATGCTCATCGTGAAAAAGTTTTGGAGTATT
TTTGGAATTTTTCAATCAAGTGAAAGTTTATGAAATTAATTTTCCTGCTTTTGCTTTTTGGGGTTTCCCC
TATTGTTTGTCAAGATTTCGAGGACGGCGTTTTTCTTGCTAAAATCACAAGTATTGATGAGCACGATGCA
AGAAAGATCGGAAGAAGGTTTGGGTTTGAGGCTCAGTGGAAGGTGAGTAGAAGTTGATAATTTGAAAGTG
GAGTAGTGTCTATGGGGTTTTTGCCTTAAATGACAGAATACATTCCCAATATACCAAACATAACTGTTTC
CTACTAGTCGGCCGTACGGGCCCTTTCGTCTCGCGCGTTTCGGTGATGACGGTGAAAACCTCTGACACAT
GCAGCTCCCGGAGACGGTCACAGCTTGTCTGTAAGCGGATGCCGGGAGCAGACAAGCCCGTCAGGGCGCG
TCAGCGGGTGTTGGCGGGTGTCGGGGCTGGCTTAACTATGCGGCATCAGAGCAGATTGTACTGAGAGTGC
ACCATATGCGGTGTGAAATACCGCACAGATGCGTAAGGAGAAAATACCGCATCAGGCGGCCTTAAGGGCC
TCGTGATACGCCTATTTTTATAGGTTAATGTCATGATAATAATGGTTTCTTAGACGTCAGGTGGCACTTT
TCGGGGAAATGTGCGCGGAACCCCTATTTGTTTATTTTTCTAAATACATTCAAATATGTATCCGCTCATG
AGACAATAACCCTGATAAATGCTTCAATAATATTGAAAAAGGAAGAGTATGAGTATTCAACATTTCCGTG
TCGCCCTTATTCCCTTTTTTGCGGCATTTTGCCTTCCTGTTTTTGCTCACCCAGAAACGCTGGTGAAAGT
AAAAGATGCTGAAGATCAGTTGGGTGCACGAGTGGGTTACATCGAACTGGATCTCAACAGCGGTAAGATC
CTTGAGAGTTTTCGCCCCGAAGAACGTTTTCCAATGATGAGCACTTTTAAAGTTCTGCTATGTGGCGCGG
TATTATCCCGTATTGACGCCGGGCAAGAGCAACTCGGTCGCCGCATACACTATTCTCAGAATGACTTGGT
TGAGTACTCACCAGTCACAGAAAAGCATCTTACGGATGGCATGACAGTAAGAGAATTATGCAGTGCTGCC
ATAACCATGAGTGATAACACTGCGGCCAACTTACTTCTGACAACGATCGGAGGACCGAAGGAGCTAACCG
CTTTTTTGCACAACATGGGGGATCATGTAACTCGCCTTGATCGTTGGGAACCGGAGCTGAATGAAGCCAT
ACCAAACGACGAGCGTGACACCACGATGCCTGTAGCAATGGCAACAACGTTGCGCAAACTATTAACTGGC
GAACTACTTACTCTAGCTTCCCGGCAACAATTAATAGACTGGATGGAGGCGGATAAAGTTGCAGGACCAC
TTCTGCGCTCGGCCCTTCCGGCTGGCTGGTTTATTGCTGATAAATCTGGAGCCGGTGAGCGTGGGTCTCG
CGGTATCATTGCAGCACTGGGGCCAGATGGTAAGCCCTCCCGTATCGTAGTTATCTACACGACGGGGAGT
CAGGCAACTATGGATGAACGAAATAGACAGATCGCTGAGATAGGTGCCTCACTGATTAAGCATTGGTAAC
TGTCAGACCAAGTTTACTCATATATACTTTAGATTGATTTAAAACTTCATTTTTAATTTAAAAGGATCTA
GGTGAAGATCCTTTTTGATAATCTCATGACCAAAATCCCTTAACGTGAGTTTTCGTTCCACTGAGCGTCA
GACCCCGTAGAAAAGATCAAAGGATCTTCTTGAGATCCTTTTTTTCTGCGCGTAATCTGCTGCTTGCAAA
CAAAAAAACCACCGCTACCAGCGGTGGTTTGTTTGCCGGATCAAGAGCTACCAACTCTTTTTCCGAAGGT
AACTGGCTTCAGCAGAGCGCAGATACCAAATACTGTTCTTCTAGTGTAGCCGTAGTTAGGCCACCACTTC
AAGAACTCTGTAGCACCGCCTACATACCTCGCTCTGCTAATCCTGTTACCAGTGGCTGCTGCCAGTGGCG
ATAAGTCGTGTCTTACCGGGTTGGACTCAAGACGATAGTTACCGGATAAGGCGCAGCGGTCGGGCTGAAC
GGGGGGTTCGTGCACACAGCCCAGCTTGGAGCGAACGACCTACACCGAACTGAGATACCTACAGCGTGAG
CTATGAGAAAGCGCCACGCTTCCCGAAGGGAGAAAGGCGGACAGGTATCCGGTAAGCGGCAGGGTCGGAA
CAGGAGAGCGCACGAGGGAGCTTCCAGGGGGAAACGCCTGGTATCTTTATAGTCCTGTCGGGTTTCGCCA
CCTCTGACTTGAGCGTCGATTTTTGTGATGCTCGTCAGGGGGGCGGAGCCTATGGAAAAACGCCAGCAAC
GCGGCCTTTTTACGGTTCCTGGCCTTTTGCTGGCCTTTTGCTCACATGTTCTTTCCTGCGTTATCCCCTG
ATTCTGTGGATAACCGTATTACCGCCTTTGAGTGAGCTGATACCGCTCGCCGCAGCCGAACGACCGAGCG
CAGCGAGTCAGTGAGCGAGGAAGCGGAAGAGCGCCCAATACGCAAACCGCCTCTCCCCGCGCGTTGGCCG
ATTCATTAATGCAGCTGGCACGACAGGTTTCCCGACTGGAAAGCGGGCAGTGAGCGCAACGCAATTAATG
TGAGTTAGCTCACTCATTAGGCACCCCAGGCTTTACACTTTATGCTTCCGGCTCGTATGTTGTGTGGAAT
TGTGAGCGGATAACAATTTCACACAGGAAACAGCTATGACCATGATTACGCCAA
Features (pLannotate 1.2.2; 13 found; start..end, strand, type, name):
   3628..4305    +  CDS            Enhanced Cyan-Emitting GFP: Enhanced Cyan-Emitting GFP is a basic (constitutively fluorescent) cyan fluorescent protein published in 2002, derived from Aequorea victoria.
   4309..4665    +  CDS            CALMA_ARBPU (fragment): Experimental evidence at protein level: Swiss-Prot protein existence level 1. Calmodulin mediates the control of a large number of enzymes, ion channels and other proteins by Ca(2+). Among the enzymes to be stimulated by the calmodulin-Ca(2+) complex are a number of protein kinases and phosphatases. From Arbacia punctulata (Punctuate sea urchin).
   4846..5580    +  CDS            cp173Venus: circularly permuted form of the Venus yellow fluorescent protein (Nagai et al., 2004) efficient FRET acceptor for CFP
   6190..6342    +  CDS            aex-5 (fragment): AEX5_CAEEL - Also known as kpc-3 From Caenorhabditis elegans.
   6470..6505    +  CDS            rop (fragment): Rop protein, which maintains plasmids at low copy number; rop
   6607..6706    +  misc_feature   bom (fragment): basis of mobility region from pBR322
   6804..6908    +  promoter       AmpR promoter: bla
   6909..7769    +  CDS            AmpR: β-lactamase; bla; confers resistance to ampicillin, carbenicillin, and related antibiotics
   7940..8528    +  rep_origin     ori: high-copy-number ColE1/pMB1/pBR322/pUC origin of replication
   8711..8803    +  CDS            lacI (fragment): lac repressor; lacI; The lac repressor binds to the lac operator to inhibit transcription in E. coli. This inhibition can be relieved by adding lactose or isopropyl-β-D-thiogalactopyranoside (IPTG).
   8816..8837    +  protein_bind   CAP binding site: CAP binding activates transcription in the presence of cAMP. E. coli catabolite activator protein
   8852..8882    +  promoter       lac promoter: promoter for the E. coli lac operon
   8890..8906    +  protein_bind   lac operator: The lac repressor binds to the lac operator to inhibit transcription in E. coli. This inhibition can be relieved by adding lactose or isopropyl-β-D-thiogalactopyranoside (IPTG). lac repressor encoded by lacI
