[The description below was written by a language model from this plasmid's Addgene catalogue record and pLannotate feature annotations shown in this document.]
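Description:
pJH2157 is a C. elegans expression plasmid built on a pBluescript-type (pBSK) backbone and propagated in E. coli as a high-copy plasmid. The annotated sequence shows a ColE1/pUC-type origin of replication and an AmpR (β-lactamase) cassette with its own promoter for ampicillin selection. It also shows residual bacterial vector elements: a lac promoter/operator with a CAP binding site, and small fragments of lacI, rop and the pBR322 bom region. The catalogue lists a total size of about 8.95 kb, in close agreement with the 8,944-nt sequenced record.

The payload is a roughly 2 kb D3cpv cameleon cassette cloned between XmaI and EcoRI sites. D3cpv is a genetically encoded FRET calcium indicator, and its architecture appears in the feature table as an enhanced cyan fluorescent protein donor, then a calmodulin-derived calcium-sensing segment, then circularly permuted cp173Venus as the yellow acceptor. The gap between the calmodulin match and cp173Venus is unannotated; in cameleons this position normally holds the calmodulin-binding peptide. The purpose field describes this version as calcium-insensitive, but the record does not state which changes abolish calcium responsiveness.

Expression is driven by the acr-2 promoter, which the record describes as giving neural expression, and the transcript ends in the unc-54 3' UTR. Neither element is annotated. The promoter presumably lies in the long unannotated stretch upstream of the CFP coding sequence, and the aex-5 fragment detected downstream of Venus probably lies within or beside the unc-54 3' region. A calcium-insensitive sensor of this kind would plausibly serve as a control for motion or other non-calcium artefacts in ratiometric imaging of motor circuit neurons, though the record does not state this use.
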