Addgene plasmid #179204: pJH2157
Purpose: Pacr-2::Ca -insensitive D3cpv unc-54 3' UTR C.elegans neural expression of Pacr-2 calcium D3cpv
Depositing lab: Mei Zhen. Depositing organization: Sinai Health System. Publication: An imbalancing act: gap junctions reduce the backward motor circuit activity to bias C. elegans for forward locomotion. Kawano T, Po MD, Gao S, Leung G, Ryu WS, Zhen M. Neuron. 2011 Nov 17;72(4):572-86. doi: 10.1016/j.neuron.2011.09.005. PubMed 22099460.
Backbone
  Vector backbone: pBSK
  Backbone manufacturer: stratagene
  Backbone size w/o insert (bp): 6992
  Total vector size (bp): 8951
  Vector type: Worm Expression
Growth in bacteria
  Bacterial resistance: Ampicillin, 100 μg/mL
  Growth temperature: 37°C
  Growth strain: DH5alpha
  Copy number: High Copy
Gene/Insert
  Gene/Insert name: D3cpv
  Insert size (bp): 1959
  Promoter: Pacr-2
  Cloning method: Restriction Enzyme; 5′ cloning site XmaI (not destroyed); 3′ cloning site EcoRI (not destroyed)
  Sequencing primers: 5′ CGgatcccatggtgagcaaggg; 3′ GGAATTcttactcgatgttgt
Terms and licenses: Academic/Nonprofit Terms; Industry Terms: Not Available to Industry
How to cite: pJH2157 was a gift from Mei Zhen (Addgene plasmid # 179204 ; http://n2t.net/addgene:179204 ; RRID:Addgene_179204)
